>Addgene plasmid #133415 | pAAV2-GCaMP6f-P2A-Vmn1r86 | addgene full sequence | sequence record 261980 | Addgene NGS Result
CCTGCAGGCAGCTGCGCGCTCGCTCGCTCACTGAGGCCGCCCGGGCGTCGGGCGACCTTTGGTCGCCCGG
CCTCAGTGAGCGAGCGAGCGCGCAGAGAGGGAGTGGCCAACTCCATCACTAGGGGTTCCTGCGGCCGCAC
GCGTAGATCTGAATTCGGTACCTAGTTATTAATAGTAATCAATTACGGGGTCATTAGTTCATAGCCCATA
TATGGAGTTCCGCGTTACATAACTTACGGTAAATGGCCCGCCTGGCTGACCGCCCAACGACCCCCGCCCA
TTGACGTCAATAATGACGTATGTTCCCATAGTAACGCCAATAGGGACTTTCCATTGACGTCAATGGGTGG
AGTATTTACGGTAAACTGCCCACTTGGCAGTACATCAAGTGTATCATATGCCAAGTACGCCCCCTATTGA
CGTCAATGACGGTAAATGGCCCGCCTGGCATTATGCCCAGTACATGACCTTATGGGACTTTCCTACTTGG
CAGTACATCTACGTATTAGTCATCGCTATTACCATGGTCGAGGTGAGCCCCACGTTCTGCTTCACTCTCC
CCATCTCCCCCCCCTCCCCACCCCCAATTTTGTATTTATTTATTTTTTAATTATTTTGTGCAGCGATGGG
GGCGGGGGGGGGNNCGCGCCAGGCGGGGCGGGGCGGGGCGAGGGGCGGGGCGGGGCGAGGCGGAGAGGTG
CGGCGGCAGCCAATCAGAGCGGCGCGCTCCGAAAGTTTCCTTTTATGGCGAGGCGGCGGCGGCGGCGGCC
CTATAAAAAGCGAAGCGCGCGGCGGGCGGGAGTCGCTGCGCGCTGCCTTCGCCCCGTGCCCCGCTCCGCC
GCCGCCTCGCGCCGCCCGCCCCGGCTCTGACTGACCGCGTTACTCCCACAGGTGAGCGGGCGGGACGGCC
CTTCTCCTCCGGGCTGTAATTAGCGCTTGGTTTAATGACGGCTTGTTTCTTTTCTGTGGCTGCGTGAAAG
CCTTGAGGGGCTCCGGGAGCTAGAGCCTCTGCTAACCATGTTCATGCCTTCTTCTTTTTCCTACAGCTCC
TGGGCAACGTGCTGGTTATTGTGCTGTCTCATCATTTTGGCAAAGAATTCCTCGAAGATCCGAAGGGGTT
CAAGCTTGCCACCATGGTCGACTCATCACGTCGTAAGTGGAATAAGACAGGTCACGCAGTCAGAGCTATA
GGTCGGCTGAGCTCACTCGAGAACGTCTATATCAAGGCCGACAAGCAGAAGAACGGCATCAAGGCGAACT
TCAAGATCCGCCACAACATCGAGGACGGCGGCGTGCAGCTCGCCTACCACTACCAGCAGAACACCCCCAT
CGGCGACGGCCCCGTGCTGCTGCCCGACAACCACTACCTGAGCGTGCAGTCCAAACTTTCGAAAGACCCC
AACGAGAAGCGCGATCACATGGTCCTGCTGGAGTTCGTGACCGCCGCCGGGATCACTCTCGGCATGGACG
AGCTGTACAAGGGCGGTACCGGAGGGAGCATGGTGAGCAAGGGCGAGGAGCTGTTCACCGGGGTGGTGCC
CATCCTGGTCGAGCTGGACGGCGACGTAAACGGCCACAAGTTCAGCGTGTCCGGCGAGGGTGAGGGCGAT
GCCACCTACGGCAAGCTGACCCTGAAGTTCATCTGCACCACCGGCAAGCTGCCCGTGCCCTGGCCCACCC
TCGTGACCACCCTGACCTACGGCGTGCAGTGCTTCAGCCGCTACCCCGACCACATGAAGCAGCACGACTT
CTTCAAGTCCGCCATGCCCGAAGGCTACATCCAGGAGCGCACCATCTTCTTCAAGGACGACGGCAACTAC
AAGACCCGCGCCGAGGTGAAGTTCGAGGGCGACACCCTGGTGAACCGCATCGAGCTGAAGGGCATCGACT
TCAAGGAGGACGGCAACATCCTGGGGCACAAGCTGGAGTACAACCTGCCGGACCAACTGACTGAAGAGCA
GATCGCAGAATTTAAAGAGGAATTCTCCCTATTTGACAAGGACGGGGATGGGACAATAACAACCAAGGAG
CTGGGGACGGTGATGCGGTCTCTGGGGCAGAACCCCACAGAAGCAGAGCTGCAGGACATGATCAATGAAG
TAGATGCCGACGGTGACGGCACAATCGACTTCCCTGAGTTCCTGACAATGATGGCAAGAAAAATGAAATA
CAGGGACACGGAAGAAGAAATTAGAGAAGCGTTCGGTGTGTTTGATAAGGATGGCAATGGCTACATCAGT
GCAGCAGAGCTTCGCCACGTGATGACAAACCTTGGAGAGAAGTTAACAGATGAAGAGGTTGATGAAATGA
TCAGGGAAGCAGACATCGATGGGGATGGTCAGGTAAACTACGAAGAGTTTGTACAAATGATGACAGCGAA
GGAATTCGGAAGCGGAGCTACTAACTTCAGCCTGCTGAAGCAGGCTGGAGACGTGGAGGAGAACCCTGGA
CCTGATATCGCCACCATGCTTCCAAGTGACACCATCTTCCAGATCTTTCTCATATTCCAGTTTTGTCTTG
GTGTCATAGGGAACTCATCACTGTTAATGTTGTATGTATACACTTTCTTCTTCAAGCCTCATTTAAAGAA
GTTGATAGATTCAGTTTTTATGCACCTGACAATAGTTAATATGTCAACAATCATGTTCTCATTGATAAAA
GATATCATGTTTTCCTTTAGAGTACCCAATTTTCTGGATGATATTGGTTGTAAGGCAGTTTTGTTTTCAT
TCAGAGTCAGCCGGGGTCTGTCCATCTGCACCACCTCTGTTCTAAGCACGTTCCAAGTCATCACCATCAC
TCCCAGTAACTCTAAGTGGGCCTCCTGGCTTAAGCCAAGACTCTCTACATGGATTTTTTCTTCCTTACTT
TGCTCCTGGCTGATTAATCTACTTATCTACGGGTATATGCTTGATTTGGTAATAGCGAAAACAAATAACA
GTCACGTTGGCCGTGGATATTCACATGGTTACTGTCAAAACAAGAAATATGGGAGCCATGATTCAGGATG
GTTTTTTAGCCTTATCATCACTCATGATCTCATCTATGTGGCTGTCATGATGTGGGCCAGCCTCTACATG
GTTATTTTCCTATACAGACACCGCAAGACAGCCCAGCATCTCCACAGCCCAAACCTTTCCTCCCAGCCAT
CTCCTGAGCGCAAAGCCACTCACAGCATCCTGTTTCTGGTGAGCTGCTTTGTGTTAACTTATTGGTTGAA
CAACTCCATCACCCTTTATGGCTTTTATACAAAAGAAAAAATTCCAAGATTGGAGGCAATTGATACAATT
TTAACAACAAGCTACCCAACCATCTGTCCTTTTTTACTCATGAAGAATAATAAGGTTATTTTGCAATTCA
CCTCTTCATTTTCTGTTTTGAGAATGACCAGTTTTCAAAGTTCACTCCATGGCTGATCCAGACATGATAA
GATACATTGATGAGTTTGGACAAACCACAACTAGAATGCAGTGAAAAAAATGCTTTATTTGTGAAATTTG
TGATGCTATTGCTTTATTTGTAACCATTATAAGCTGCAATAAACAAGTTAACAACAACAATTGCATTCAT
TTTATGTTTCAGGTTCAGGGGGAGGTGTGGGAGGTTTTTTAGTCGACTAGAGCTCGCTGATCAGCCTCGA
CTGTGCCTTCTAGTTGCCAGCCATCTGTTGTTTGCCCCTCCCCCGTGCCTTCCTTGACCCTGGAAGGTGC
CACTCCCACTGTCCTTTCCTAATAAAATGAGGAAATTGCATCGCATTGTCTGAGTAGGTGTCATTCTATT
CTGGGGGGTGGGGTGGGGCAGGACAGCAAGGGGGAGGATTGGGAAGACAATAGCAGGCATGCTGGGGAGA
GATCTCACGTGCGGACCGAGCGGCCGCAGGAACCCCTAGTGATGGAGTTGGCCACTCCCTCTCTGCGCGC
TCGCTCGCTCACTGAGGCCGGGCGACCAAAGGTCGCCCGACGCCCGGGCTTTGCCCGGGCGGCCTCAGTG
AGCGAGCGAGCGCGCAGCTGCCTGCAGGGGCGCCTGATGCCAGCTGGCGTAATAGCGAAGAGGCCCGCAC
CGATCGCCCTTCCCAACAGTTGCGCAGCCTGAATGGCGAATGG
[124 nt withheld, positions 4104-4227]
C
[91 nt withheld, positions 4229-4319]
A
[49 nt withheld, positions 4321-4369]
CCTTTGACGTTGGAGTCCACGTTCTTT
[37 nt withheld, positions 4397-4433]
ACCCTATCTCGGTCTATTCTTTTGATTTATAAGGGATTTTGCCGATTTCGGCCTATTGGTTAAAAAATGA
GCTGATTTAACAAAAATTTAACGCGAATTTTAACAAAATATTAACGCTTACAATTTCCTGATGCGGTATT
TTCTCCTTACGCATCTGTGCGGTATTTCACACCGCATATGGTGCACTCTCAGTACAATCTGCTCTGATGC
CGCATAGTTAAGCCAGCCCCGACACCCGCCAACACCCGCTGACGCGCCCTGACGGGCTTGTCTGCTCCCG
GCATCCGCTTACAGACAAGCTGTGACCGTCTCCGGGAGCTGCATGTGTCAGAGGTTTTCACCGTCATCAC
CGAAACGCGCGAGACGAAAGGGCCTCGTGATACGCCTATTTTTATAGGTTAATGTCATGATAATAATGGT
TTCTTAGACGTCAGGTGGCACTTTTCGGGGAAATGTGCGCGGAACCCCTATTTGTTTATTTTTCTAAATA
CATTCAAATATGTATCCGCTCATGAGACAATAACCCTGATAAATGCTTCAATAATATTGAAAAAGGAAGA
GTATGAGTATTCAACATTTCCGTGTCGCCCTTATTCCCTTTTTTGCGGCATTTTGCCTTCCTGTTTTTGC
TCACCCAGAAACGCTGGTGAAAGTAAAAGATGCTGAAGATCAGTTGGGTGCACGAGTGGGTTACATCGAA
CTGGATCTCAACAGCGGTAAGATCCTTGAGAGTTTTCGCCCCGAAGAACGTTTTCCAATGATGAGCACTT
TTAAAGTTCTGCTATGTGGCGCGGTATTATCCCGTATTGACGCCGGGCAAGAGCAACTCGGTCGCCGCAT
ACACTATTCTCAGAATGACTTGGTTGAGTACTCACCAGTCACAGAAAAGCATCTTACGGATGGCATGACA
GTAAGAGAATTATGCAGTGCTGCCATAACCATGAGTGATAACACTGCGGCCAACTTACTTCTGACAACGA
TCGGAGGACCGAAGGAGCTAACCGCTTTTTTGCACAACATGGGGGATCATGTAACTCGCCTTGATCGTTG
GGAACCGGAGCTGAATGAAGCCATACCAAACGACGAGCGTGACACCACGATGCCTGTAGCAATGGCAACA
ACGTTGCGCAAACTATTAACTGGCGAACTACTTACTCTAGCTTCCCGGCAACAATTAATAGACTGGATGG
AGGCGGATAAAGTTGCAGGACCACTTCTGCGCTCGGCCCTTCCGGCTGGCTGGTTTATTGCTGATAAATC
TGGAGCCGGTGAGCGTGGGTCTCGCGGTATCATTGCAGCACTGGGGCCAGATGGTAAGCCCTCCCGTATC
GTAGTTATCTACACGACGGGGAGTCAGGCAACTATGGATGAACGAAATAGACAGATCGCTGAGATAGGTG
CCTCACTGATTAAGCATTGGTAACTGTCAGACCAAGTTTACTCATATATACTTTAGATTGATTTAAAACT
TCATTTTTAATTTAAAAGGATCTAGGTGAAGATCCTTTTTGATAATCTCATGACCAAAATCCCTTAACGT
GAGTTTTCGTTCCACTGAGCGTCAGACCCCGTAGAAAAGATCAAAGGATCTTCTTGAGATCCTTTTTTTC
TGCGCGTAATCTGCTGCTTGCAAACAAAAAAACCACCGCTACCAGCGGTGGTTTGTTTGCCGGATCAAGA
GCTACCAACTCTTTTTCCGAAGGTAACTGGCTTCAGCAGAGCGCAGATACCAAATACTGTTCTTCTAGTG
TAGCCGTAGTTAGGCCACCACTTCAAGAACTCTGTAGCACCGCCTACATACCTCGCTCTGCTAATCCTGT
TACCAGTGGCTGCTGCCAGTGGCGATAAGTCGTGTCTTACCGGGTTGGACTCAAGACGATAGTTACCGGA
TAAGGCGCAGCGGTCGGGCTGAACGGGGGGTTCGTGCACACAGCCCAGCTTGGAGCGAACGACCTACACC
GAACTGAGATACCTACAGCGTGAGCTATGAGAAAGCGCCACGCTTCCCGAAGGGAGAAAGGCGGACAGGT
ATCCGGTAAGCGGCAGGGTCGGAACAGGAGAGCGCACGAGGGAGCTTCCAGGGGGAAACGCCTGGTATCT
TTATAGTCCTGTCGGGTTTCGCCACCTCTGACTTGAGCGTCGATTTTTGTGATGCTCGTCAGGGGGGCGG
AGCCTATGGAAAAACGCCAGCAACGCGGCCTTTTTACGGTTCCTGGCCTTTTGCTGGCCTTTTGCTCACA
TGTTCTTTCCTGCGTTATCCCCTGATTCTGTGGATAACCGTATTACCGCCTTTGAGTGAGCTGATACCGC
TCGCCGCAGCCGAACGACCGAGCGCAGCGAGTCAGTGAGCGAGGAAGCGGAAGAGCGCCCAATACGCAAA
CCGCCTCTCCCCGCGCGTTGGCCGATTCATTAATGCAGCTGGGGCTCACATGT
Features (pLannotate 1.2.2; 19 found; start..end, strand, type, name):
     12..39      +  repeat_region  AAV2 ITR (fragment): inverted terminal repeat of adeno-associated virus serotype 2 inverted
     68..95      +  repeat_region  AAV2 ITR (fragment): inverted terminal repeat of adeno-associated virus serotype 2 inverted
    223..526     +  enhancer       CMV enhancer: human cytomegalovirus immediate early enhancer
    528..798     +  promoter       chicken β-actin promoter: No description available
    799..934     +  intron         hybrid intron (fragment): hybrid between chicken β-actin (CBA) and minute virus of mice (MMV) introns (Gray et al., 2011)
   1006..1046    +  intron         β-globin intron (fragment): intron from rabbit β-globin gene
   1044..1100    +  CDS            HBB (fragment): HBB_LEPEU - Experimental evidence at protein level: Swiss-Prot protein existence level 1. Involved in oxygen transport from the lung to the various peripheral tissues. From Lepus europaeus (European hare).
   1128..2381    +  CDS            GCaMP6f (fragment): improved fluorescent protein-based calcium sensor (Chen et al., 2013)
   3415..3549    -  polyA_signal   SV40 poly(A) signal: SV40 polyadenylation signal
   3641..3848    +  polyA_signal   bGH poly(A) signal: bovine growth hormone polyadenylation signal
   3878..4018    +  repeat_region  AAV2 ITR: inverted terminal repeat of adeno-associated virus serotype 2 inverted
   4029..4100    +  CDS            lacZα (fragment): LacZα fragment of β-galactosidase; lacZ fragment
   4104..4532    +  rep_origin     f1 ori (sequence partly withheld): f1 bacteriophage origin of replication; arrow indicates direction of (+) strand synthesis
   4560..4659    -  misc_feature   bom (fragment): basis of mobility region from pBR322
   4761..4796    -  CDS            rop (fragment): Rop protein, which maintains plasmids at low copy number; rop
   4891..4995    +  promoter       AmpR promoter: bla
   4996..5856    +  CDS            AmpR: β-lactamase; bla; confers resistance to ampicillin, carbenicillin, and related antibiotics
   6027..6615    +  rep_origin     ori: high-copy-number ColE1/pMB1/pBR322/pUC origin of replication
   6798..6855    +  CDS            lacI (fragment): lac repressor; lacI; The lac repressor binds to the lac operator to inhibit transcription in E. coli. This inhibition can be relieved by adding lactose or isopropyl-β-D-thiogalactopyranoside (IPTG).
