[The description below was written by a language model from this plasmid's Addgene catalogue record and pLannotate feature annotations shown in this document.]
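Description:
pAAV2-GCaMP6f-P2A-Vmn1r86 is an AAV2 transfer plasmid for mammalian expression, built on a pAAV2 backbone. It co-expresses the fast genetically encoded calcium indicator GCaMP6f and the mouse vomeronasal type 1 receptor Vmn1r86. In bacteria it is maintained as a high-copy plasmid through a ColE1/pUC-type origin and selected with ampicillin via the β-lactamase gene. An f1 origin and short remnants of lacZα, lacI, rop and bom are backbone leftovers with no role in the payload.

The expression cassette lies between AAV2 inverted terminal repeats, which allow the intervening DNA to be replicated and packaged into AAV particles when helper functions are supplied. One ITR is annotated in full, while the other is detected only as two short fragments; this may reflect incomplete sequencing or annotation of this repeat-rich region. Transcription is driven by the CAG promoter, annotated here as the CMV enhancer, the chicken β-actin promoter, and chimeric intron and rabbit β-globin segments. The single open reading frame encodes GCaMP6f followed by a P2A self-cleaving peptide and then Vmn1r86, so one transcript yields the sensor and the receptor as separate proteins in the same cell. The feature table annotates only the GCaMP6f portion. The P2A and receptor sequences presumably occupy the unannotated stretch downstream, ahead of a reverse-oriented SV40 poly(A) signal and a forward bGH poly(A) signal.

The sequenced record (6,866 nt) is slightly shorter than the catalogued size of 6,980 bp. Per the record, the construct provides a fluorescent calcium reporter together with a defined vomeronasal receptor. This pairing would suit optical measurement of calcium responses in cells made to express that receptor, though the record does not detail specific experiments.
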