Addgene plasmid #133415: pAAV2-GCaMP6f-P2A-Vmn1r86
Purpose: Fluorescent calcium reporter and mouse vomeronasal 1 receptor 86
Depositing lab: Tim Holy. Depositing organization: Washington University in Saint Louis. Publication: Sensory coding mechanisms revealed by optical tagging of physiologically defined neuronal types. Lee D, Kume M, Holy TE. Science. 2019 Dec 13;366(6471):1384-1389. doi: 10.1126/science.aax8055. PubMed 31831669.
Backbone
  Vector backbone: pAAV2
  Backbone size w/o insert (bp): 4613
  Total vector size (bp): 6980
  Vector type: Mammalian Expression, AAV
Growth in bacteria
  Bacterial resistance: Ampicillin, 100 μg/mL
  Growth temperature: 37°C
  Growth strain: NEB Stable
  Copy number: High Copy
Gene/Insert
  Gene/Insert name: GCaMP6f-P2A-vmn1r86
  Species: M. musculus (mouse)
  Insert size (bp): 2376
  GenBank ID: NM_001167536.1
  Entrez Gene: Vmn1r86 (a.k.a. Gm10301)
  Promoter: CAG
  Cloning method: Gibson Cloning
  Sequencing primers: 5′ pCAG-F; 3′ EBV Reverse
Terms and licenses: Academic/Nonprofit Terms; Industry Terms: Not Available to Industry
Depositor comments: pAAV2 : The Hope Center Viral Vectors Core at Washington University in St. Louis GCaMP6f :pGP-CMV-GCaMP6f was a gift from Douglas Kim & GENIE Project (Addgene plasmid # 40755 ; http://n2t.net/addgene:40755 ; RRID:Addgene_40755)
How to cite: pAAV2-GCaMP6f-P2A-Vmn1r86 was a gift from Tim Holy (Addgene plasmid # 133415 ; http://n2t.net/addgene:133415 ; RRID:Addgene_133415)
